Addgene plasmid #161451: pDONR221-SPNS3_STOP
Purpose: Gateway entry clone with codon-optimized ORF sequence for subcloning into custom expression vectors. Contains a STOP codon at the end of the codon-optimized ORF sequence.
Depositing lab: RESOLUTE Consortium & Giulio Superti-Furga. Depositing organization: CeMM Research Center for Molecular Medicine. Publication: The RESOLUTE consortium: unlocking SLC transporters for drug discovery. Superti-Furga G, Lackner D, Wiedmer T, Ingles-Prieto A, Barbosa B, Girardi E, Goldmann U, Gurtl B, Klavins K, Klimek C, Lindinger S, Lineiro-Retes E, Muller AC, Onstein S, Redinger G, Reil D, Sedlyarov V, Wolf G, Crawford M, Everley R, ... Steppan CM. Nat Rev Drug Discov. 2020 Jul;19(7):429-430. doi: 10.1038/d41573-020-00056-6. PubMed 32265506.
Backbone
  Vector backbone: pDONR221
  Backbone manufacturer: ThermoFisher Scientific
  Backbone size w/o insert (bp): 2550
  Vector type: Mammalian Expression
Growth in bacteria
  Bacterial resistance: Kanamycin, 50 μg/mL
  Growth temperature: 37°C
  Growth strain: NEB Stable
  Copy number: High Copy
Gene/Insert
  Gene/Insert name: SPNS3 (alt name: MGC29671, SLC62A3)
  Species: H. sapiens (human)
  Insert size (bp): 1539
  Entrez Gene: SPNS3 (a.k.a. MGC29671)
  Cloning method: Gateway Cloning
  Sequencing primers: 5′ M13-fwd; 3′ M13-rev
Terms and licenses: Academic/Nonprofit Terms; Industry Terms
Depositor comments: This plasmid contains a STOP codon at the end of the codon-optimized ORF. For the version of this plasmid that does not contain a STOP codon, please see Addgene plasmid 132285 For more information on the full Resolute plasmid collection, please see www.addgene.org/depositor-collections/re-solute/. Please provide your feedback on this plasmid to the RESOLUTE consortium by filling out their RESOLUTE repository feedback form: https://forms.office.com/Pages/ResponsePage.aspx?id=0e05yklzmkS7rjFGQL4N7z4feCLQvEJAmVcOCM_u885UN1JJRko0Ukg4TVQwNTZLOUxPQVJWT1NHUCQlQCN0PWcu
How to cite: pDONR221-SPNS3_STOP was a gift from RESOLUTE Consortium & Giulio Superti-Furga (Addgene plasmid # 161451 ; http://n2t.net/addgene:161451 ; RRID:Addgene_161451)
