[The description below was written by a language model from this plasmid's Addgene catalogue record and pLannotate feature annotations shown in this document.]
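Description:
pDONR221-SPNS3_STOP is a Gateway entry clone built on the pDONR221 backbone and carrying a codon-optimized open reading frame for human SPNS3 (also listed as SLC62A3 or MGC29671), annotated as a sphingolipid transporter. The sequenced plasmid is about 4.1 kb. It is maintained in E. coli through a high-copy ColE1/pUC-type origin and selected with kanamycin via an aminoglycoside phosphotransferase (KanR) gene. Although the catalogue classes it as a mammalian expression vector, the feature table shows no eukaryotic promoter or polyadenylation signal around the ORF. It therefore serves as a donor of the coding sequence rather than as an expression plasmid in its own right.

The roughly 1.5 kb SPNS3 ORF sits between attL1 and attL2 sites. These sites allow directional transfer into any attR-containing destination vector by an LR Clonase reaction, so the promoter, tags and host range are set by the chosen destination vector. This version keeps a STOP codon at the end of the ORF. It suits expression of the native, untagged protein or N-terminal fusions, but not C-terminal fusions, for which the depositors provide a separate clone lacking the stop codon.

The remaining annotated elements are standard pDONR221 backbone components. The rrnB T1 and T2 terminators lie upstream of the cassette and shield it from read-through transcription. A T7 promoter lies just outside attL2 and points back toward the insert. Short lacI and lacZα fragments are vestigial. M13 forward and reverse primer sites flank the insert for sequence verification. The plasmid belongs to a consortium collection of solute carrier (SLC) transporter clones assembled to support transporter research and drug discovery.
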