Features (pLannotate 1.2.2; 10 found; start..end, strand, type, name):
      1..100     +  protein_bind   attL1: mutant version of attL; recombination site for the Gateway® LR reaction LR Clonase™
    106..1641    +  CDS            SPNS3: SPNS3_HUMAN - Experimental evidence at protein level: Swiss-Prot protein existence level 1. Sphingolipid transporter. From Homo sapiens (Human).
   1646..1745    -  protein_bind   attL2: mutant version of attL; recombination site for the Gateway® LR reaction LR Clonase™
   1763..1781    -  promoter       T7 promoter: promoter for bacteriophage T7 RNA polymerase
   1915..2724    +  CDS            KanR: aminoglycoside phosphotransferase; aph(3')-Ia; confers resistance to kanamycin in bacteria or G418 (Geneticin®) in eukaryotes
   2871..3459    +  rep_origin     ori: high-copy-number ColE1/pMB1/pBR322/pUC origin of replication
   3642..3734    +  CDS            lacI (fragment): lac repressor; lacI; The lac repressor binds to the lac operator to inhibit transcription in E. coli. This inhibition can be relieved by adding lactose or isopropyl-β-D-thiogalactopyranoside (IPTG).
   3789..3816    -  terminator     rrnB T2 terminator: transcription terminator T2 from the E. coli rrnB gene
   3948..3991    +  terminator     rrnB T1 terminator: Escherichia coli rrnB; transcription terminator T1 from the E. coli rrnB gene
   4038..4074    -  CDS            lacZα (fragment): LacZα fragment of β-galactosidase; lacZ fragment
>Addgene plasmid #161451 | pDONR221-SPNS3_STOP | addgene full sequence | sequence record 355838 | Addgene NGS Result
CAAATAATGATTTTATTTTGACTGATAGTGACCTGTTCGTTGCAACACATTGATGAGCAATGCTTTTTTA
TAATGCCAACTTTGTACAAAAAAGCAGGCTCCACCATGGCAGGAGGAATGTCTGCCGAGTGCCCAGAGCC
TGGACCAGGAGGACTGCAGGGCCAGAGCCCCGGCCCTGGCCGGCAGTGTCCACCTCCAATCACCCCCACA
AGCTGGTCCCTGCCACCTTGGAGAGCATACGTGGCAGCAGCCGTGCTGTGCTACATCAACCTGCTGAATT
ATATGAACTGGTTCATCATCGCCGGCGTGCTGCTGGACATCCAGGAGGTGTTTCAGATCTCCGATAATCA
CGCCGGCCTGCTGCAGACCGTGTTCGTGTCCTGTCTGCTGCTGTCTGCCCCCGTGTTCGGCTATCTGGGC
GACAGGCACTCCCGCAAGGCCACAATGTCTTTCGGCATCCTGCTGTGGTCCGGAGCAGGACTGAGCTCCT
CTTTTATCTCTCCAAGGTACAGCTGGCTGTTCTTTCTGAGCAGGGGAATCGTGGGAACCGGATCTGCCAG
CTATTCCACCATCGCCCCAACAGTGCTGGGCGACCTGTTCGTGAGGGATCAGCGGACAAGAGTGCTGGCC
GTGTTCTACATCTTTATCCCAGTGGGAAGCGGACTGGGATATGTGCTGGGATCCGCCGTGACCATGCTGA
CAGGCAACTGGCGGTGGGCCCTGAGAGTGATGCCTTGCCTGGAGGCCGTGGCCCTGATCCTGCTGATCCT
GCTGGTGCCAGACCCACCCAGGGGAGCAGCAGAGACCCAGGGAGAGGGAGCCGTGGGCGGCTTTCGGAGC
TCCTGGTGTGAGGATGTGAGATACCTGGGCAAGAATTGGTCCTTCGTGTGGTCTACCCTGGGCGTGACAG
CCATGGCCTTTGTGACAGGCGCCCTGGGATTCTGGGCACCAAAGTTTCTGCTGGAGGCAAGGGTGGTGCA
CGGACTGCAGCCTCCATGCTTCCAGGAGCCATGTAGCAACCCCGACTCCCTGATCTTTGGCGCCCTGACC
ATCATGACAGGCGTGATCGGCGTGATCCTGGGAGCAGAGGCAGCACGGAGATATAAGAAAGTGATCCCTG
GAGCAGAGCCACTGATCTGCGCATCTAGCCTGCTGGCAACCGCACCATGTCTGTACCTGGCCCTGGTGCT
GGCACCAACCACACTGCTGGCATCTTACGTGTTCCTGGGACTGGGAGAGCTGCTGCTGAGCTGCAATTGG
GCCGTGGTGGCCGATATCCTGCTGTCCGTGGTGGTGCCAAGGTGTAGGGGAACCGCAGAGGCCCTGCAGA
TCACAGTGGGACACATCCTGGGCGACGCAGGATCCCCCTACCTGACCGGCCTGATCTCCTCTGTGCTGAG
GGCAAGGCGCCCTGATAGCTATCTGCAGCGGTTCAGATCTCTGCAGCAGAGCTTCCTGTGCTGTGCCTTT
GTGATCGCCCTGGGAGGAGGATGCTTTCTGCTGACCGCCCTGTACCTGGAGAGGGATGAGACAAGGGCAT
GGCAGCCAGTGACCGGAACACCTGACAGCAATGACGTGGATTCCAACGATCTGGAGAGACAGGGCCTGCT
GTCTGGCGCCGGCGCCAGCACCGAGGAGCCTTAAGACCCAGCTTTCTTGTACAAAGTTGGCATTATAAGA
AAGCATTGCTTATCAATTTGTTGCAACGAACAGGTCACTATCAGTCAAAATAAAATCATTATTTGCCATC
CAGCTGATATCCCCTATAGTGAGTCGTATTACATGGTCATAGCTGTTTCCTGGCAGCTCTGGCCCGTGTC
TCAAAATCTCTGATGTTACATTGCACAAGATAAAAATATATCATCATGAACAATAAAACTGTCTGCTTAC
ATAAACAGTAATACAAGGGGTGTTATGAGCCATATTCAACGGGAAACGTCGAGGCCGCGATTAAATTCCA
ACATGGATGCTGATTTATATGGGTATAAATGGGCTCGCGATAATGTCGGGCAATCAGGTGCGACAATCTA
TCGCTTGTATGGGAAGCCCGATGCGCCAGAGTTGTTTCTGAAACATGGCAAAGGTAGCGTTGCCAATGAT
GTTACAGATGAGATGGTCAGACTAAACTGGCTGACGGAATTTATGCCTCTTCCGACCATCAAGCATTTTA
TCCGTACTCCTGATGATGCATGGTTACTCACCACTGCGATCCCCGGAAAAACAGCATTCCAGGTATTAGA
AGAATATCCTGATTCAGGTGAAAATATTGTTGATGCGCTGGCAGTGTTCCTGCGCCGGTTGCATTCGATT
CCTGTTTGTAATTGTCCTTTTAACAGCGATCGCGTATTTCGTCTCGCTCAGGCGCAATCACGAATGAATA
ACGGTTTGGTTGATGCGAGTGATTTTGATGACGAGCGTAATGGCTGGCCTGTTGAACAAGTCTGGAAAGA
AATGCATAAACTTTTGCCATTCTCACCGGATTCAGTCGTCACTCATGGTGATTTCTCACTTGATAACCTT
ATTTTTGACGAGGGGAAATTAATAGGTTGTATTGATGTTGGACGAGTCGGAATCGCAGACCGATACCAGG
ATCTTGCCATCCTATGGAACTGCCTCGGTGAGTTTTCTCCTTCATTACAGAAACGGCTTTTTCAAAAATA
TGGTATTGATAATCCTGATATGAATAAATTGCAGTTTCATTTGATGCTCGATGAGTTTTTCTAATCAGAA
TTGGTTAATTGGTTGTAACACTGGCAGAGCATTACGCTGACTTGACGGGACGGCGCAAGCTCATGACCAA
AATCCCTTAACGTGAGTTACGCGTCGTTCCACTGAGCGTCAGACCCCGTAGAAAAGATCAAAGGATCTTC
TTGAGATCCTTTTTTTCTGCGCGTAATCTGCTGCTTGCAAACAAAAAAACCACCGCTACCAGCGGTGGTT
TGTTTGCCGGATCAAGAGCTACCAACTCTTTTTCCGAAGGTAACTGGCTTCAGCAGAGCGCAGATACCAA
ATACTGTTCTTCTAGTGTAGCCGTAGTTAGGCCACCACTTCAAGAACTCTGTAGCACCGCCTACATACCT
CGCTCTGCTAATCCTGTTACCAGTGGCTGCTGCCAGTGGCGATAAGTCGTGTCTTACCGGGTTGGACTCA
AGACGATAGTTACCGGATAAGGCGCAGCGGTCGGGCTGAACGGGGGGTTCGTGCACACAGCCCAGCTTGG
AGCGAACGACCTACACCGAACTGAGATACCTACAGCGTGAGCTATGAGAAAGCGCCACGCTTCCCGAAGG
GAGAAAGGCGGACAGGTATCCGGTAAGCGGCAGGGTCGGAACAGGAGAGCGCACGAGGGAGCTTCCAGGG
GGAAACGCCTGGTATCTTTATAGTCCTGTCGGGTTTCGCCACCTCTGACTTGAGCGTCGATTTTTGTGAT
GCTCGTCAGGGGGGCGGAGCCTATGGAAAAACGCCAGCAACGCGGCCTTTTTACGGTTCCTGGCCTTTTG
CTGGCCTTTTGCTCACATGTTCTTTCCTGCGTTATCCCCTGATTCTGTGGATAACCGTATTACCGCCTTT
GAGTGAGCTGATACCGCTCGCCGCAGCCGAACGACCGAGCGCAGCGAGTCAGTGAGCGAGGAAGCGGAAG
AGCGCCCAATACGCAAACCGCCTCTCCCCGCGCGTTGGCCGATTCATTAATGCAGCTGGCACGACAGGTT
TCCCGACTGGAAAGCGGGCAGTGAGCGCAACGCAATTAATACGCGTACCGCTAGCCAGGAAGAGTTTGTA
GAAACGCAAAAAGGCCATCCGTCAGGATGGCCTTCTGCTTAGTTTGATGCCTGGCAGTTTATGGCGGGCG
TCCTGCCCGCCACCCTCCGGGCCGTTGCTTCACAACGTTCAAATCCGCTCCCGGCGGATTTGTCCTACTC
AGGAGAGCGTTCACCGACAAACAACAGATAAAACGAAAGGCCCAGTCTTCCGACTGAGCCTTTCGTTTTA
TTTGATGCCTGGCAGTTCCCTACTCTCGCGTTAACGCTAGCATGGATGTTTTCCCAGTCACGACGTTGTA
AAACGACGGCCAGTCTTAAGCTCGGGCCC
