>Addgene plasmid #161451 | pDONR221-SPNS3_STOP | depositor partial sequence | sequence record 312837 | Codon-optimized ORF of SPNS3
ATGGCAGGAGGAATGTCTGCCGAGTGCCCAGAGCCTGGACCAGGAGGACTGCAGGGCCAGAGCCCCGGCC
CTGGCCGGCAGTGTCCACCTCCAATCACCCCCACAAGCTGGTCCCTGCCACCTTGGAGAGCATACGTGGC
AGCAGCCGTGCTGTGCTACATCAACCTGCTGAATTATATGAACTGGTTCATCATCGCCGGCGTGCTGCTG
GACATCCAGGAGGTGTTTCAGATCTCCGATAATCACGCCGGCCTGCTGCAGACCGTGTTCGTGTCCTGTC
TGCTGCTGTCTGCCCCCGTGTTCGGCTATCTGGGCGACAGGCACTCCCGCAAGGCCACAATGTCTTTCGG
CATCCTGCTGTGGTCCGGAGCAGGACTGAGCTCCTCTTTTATCTCTCCAAGGTACAGCTGGCTGTTCTTT
CTGAGCAGGGGAATCGTGGGAACCGGATCTGCCAGCTATTCCACCATCGCCCCAACAGTGCTGGGCGACC
TGTTCGTGAGGGATCAGCGGACAAGAGTGCTGGCCGTGTTCTACATCTTTATCCCAGTGGGAAGCGGACT
GGGATATGTGCTGGGATCCGCCGTGACCATGCTGACAGGCAACTGGCGGTGGGCCCTGAGAGTGATGCCT
TGCCTGGAGGCCGTGGCCCTGATCCTGCTGATCCTGCTGGTGCCAGACCCACCCAGGGGAGCAGCAGAGA
CCCAGGGAGAGGGAGCCGTGGGCGGCTTTCGGAGCTCCTGGTGTGAGGATGTGAGATACCTGGGCAAGAA
TTGGTCCTTCGTGTGGTCTACCCTGGGCGTGACAGCCATGGCCTTTGTGACAGGCGCCCTGGGATTCTGG
GCACCAAAGTTTCTGCTGGAGGCAAGGGTGGTGCACGGACTGCAGCCTCCATGCTTCCAGGAGCCATGTA
GCAACCCCGACTCCCTGATCTTTGGCGCCCTGACCATCATGACAGGCGTGATCGGCGTGATCCTGGGAGC
AGAGGCAGCACGGAGATATAAGAAAGTGATCCCTGGAGCAGAGCCACTGATCTGCGCATCTAGCCTGCTG
GCAACCGCACCATGTCTGTACCTGGCCCTGGTGCTGGCACCAACCACACTGCTGGCATCTTACGTGTTCC
TGGGACTGGGAGAGCTGCTGCTGAGCTGCAATTGGGCCGTGGTGGCCGATATCCTGCTGTCCGTGGTGGT
GCCAAGGTGTAGGGGAACCGCAGAGGCCCTGCAGATCACAGTGGGACACATCCTGGGCGACGCAGGATCC
CCCTACCTGACCGGCCTGATCTCCTCTGTGCTGAGGGCAAGGCGCCCTGATAGCTATCTGCAGCGGTTCA
GATCTCTGCAGCAGAGCTTCCTGTGCTGTGCCTTTGTGATCGCCCTGGGAGGAGGATGCTTTCTGCTGAC
CGCCCTGTACCTGGAGAGGGATGAGACAAGGGCATGGCAGCCAGTGACCGGAACACCTGACAGCAATGAC
GTGGATTCCAACGATCTGGAGAGACAGGGCCTGCTGTCTGGCGCCGGCGCCAGCACCGAGGAGCCTTAA
